>Addgene plasmid #144780 | TFORF3304 | addgene full sequence | sequence record 404374 | Addgene NGS Result
TTAATGTAGTCTTATGCAATACTCTTGTAGTCTTGCAACATGGTAACGATGAGTTAGCAACATGCCTTAC
AAGGAGAGAAAAAGCACCGTGCATGCCGATTGGTGGAAGTAAGGTGGTACGATCGTGCCTTATTAGGAAG
GCAACAGACGGGTCTGACATGGATTGGACGAACCACTGAATTGCCGCATTGCAGAGATATTGTATTTAAG
TGCCTAGCTCGATACATAAACGGGTCTCTCTGGTTAGACCAGATCTGAGCCTGGGAGCTCTCTGGCTAAC
TAGGGAACCCACTGCTTAAGCCTCAATAAAGCTTGCCTTGAGTGCTTCAAGTAGTGTGTGCCCGTCTGTT
GTGTGACTCTGGTAACTAGAGATCCCTCAGACCCTTTTAGTCAGTGTGGAAAATCTCTAGCAGTGGCGCC
CGAACAGGGACTTGAAAGCGAAAGGGAAACCAGAGGAGCTCTCTCGACGCAGGACTCGGCTTGCTGAAGC
GCGCACGGCAAGAGGCGAGGGGCGGCGACTGGTGAGTACGCCAAAAATTTTGACTAGCGGAGGCTAGAAG
GAGAGAGATGGGTGCGAGAGCGTCAGTATTAAGCGGGGGAGAATTAGATCGCGATGGGAAAAAATTCGGT
TAAGGCCAGGGGGAAAGAAAAAATATAAATTAAAACATATAGTATGGGCAAGCAGGGAGCTAGAACGATT
CGCAGTTAATCCTGGCCTGTTAGAAACATCAGAAGGCTGTAGACAAATACTGGGACAGCTACAACCATCC
CTTCAGACAGGATCAGAAGAACTTAGATCATTATATAATACAGTAGCAACCCTCTATTGTGTGCATCAAA
GGATAGAGATAAAAGACACCAAGGAAGCTTTAGACAAGATAGAGGAAGAGCAAAACAAAAGTAAGACCAC
CGCACAGCAAGCGGCCGCTGATCTTCAGACCTGGAGGAGGAGATATGAGGGACAATTGGAGAAGTGAATT
ATATAAATATAAAGTAGTAAAAATTGAACCATTAGGAGTAGCACCCACCAAGGCAAAGAGAAGAGTGGTG
CAGAGAGAAAAAAGAGCAGTGGGAATAGGAGCTTTGTTCCTTGGGTTCTTGGGAGCAGCAGGAAGCACTA
TGGGCGCAGCGTCAATGACGCTGACGGTACAGGCCAGACAATTATTGTCTGGTATAGTGCAGCAGCAGAA
CAATTTGCTGAGGGCTATTGAGGCGCAACAGCATCTGTTGCAACTCACAGTCTGGGGCATCAAGCAGCTC
CAGGCAAGAATCCTGGCTGTGGAAAGATACCTAAAGGATCAACAGCTCCTGGGGATTTGGGGTTGCTCTG
GAAAACTCATTTGCACCACTGCTGTGCCTTGGAATGCTAGTTGGAGTAATAAATCTCTGGAACAGATTTG
GAATCACACGACCTGGATGGAGTGGGACAGAGAAATTAACAATTACACAAGCTTAATACACTCCTTAATT
GAAGAATCGCAAAACCAGCAAGAAAAGAATGAACAAGAATTATTGGAATTAGATAAATGGGCAAGTTTGT
GGAATTGGTTTAACATAACAAATTGGCTGTGGTATATAAAATTATTCATAATGATAGTAGGAGGCTTGGT
AGGTTTAAGAATAGTTTTTGCTGTACTTTCTATAGTGAATAGAGTTAGGCAGGGATATTCACCATTATCG
TTTCAGACCCACCTCCCAACCCCGAGGGGACCCATGCATTGCATCTCAATTAGTCAGCAACCAGGTGTGG
AAAGTCCCCAGGCTCCCCAGCAGGCAGAAGTATGCAAAGCATGCGTCTCAATTAGTCAGCAACCATAGTC
CCGCCCCTAACTCCGCCCATCCCGCCCCTAACTCCGCCCAGTTCCGCCCATTCTCCGCCCCATGGCTGAC
TAATTTTTTTTATTTATGCAGAGGCCGAGGCCGCCTCGGCCTCTGAGCTATTCCAGAAGTAGTGAGGAGG
CTTTTTTGGAGGCCTAGGCTTTTGCAAAAAGCTTTCTAGAGGTACCACCGGAGCTTACCATGACCGAGTA
CAAGCCCACGGTGCGCCTCGCCACCCGCGACGACGTCCCCAGGGCCGTACGCACCCTCGCCGCCGCGTTC
GCCGACTACCCCGCCACGCGCCACACCGTCGATCCGGACCGCCACATCGAGCGGGTCACCGAGCTGCAAG
AACTCTTCCTCACGCGCGTCGGGCTCGACATCGGCAAGGTGTGGGTCGCGGACGACGGCGCCGCCGTGGC
GGTCTGGACCACGCCGGAGAGCGTCGAAGCGGGGGCGGTGTTCGCCGAGATCGGCCCGCGCATGGCCGAG
TTGAGCGGTTCCCGGCTGGCCGCGCAGCAACAGATGGAAGGCCTCCTGGCGCCGCACCGGCCCAAGGAGC
CCGCGTGGTTCCTGGCCACCGTCGGCGTCTCGCCCGACCACCAGGGCAAGGGTCTGGGCAGCGCCGTCGT
GCTCCCCGGAGTGGAGGCGGCCGAGCGCGCCGGGGTGCCCGCCTTCCTGGAGACCTCCGCGCCCCGCAAC
CTCCCCTTCTACGAGCGGCTCGGCTTCACCGTCACCGCCGACGTCGAGGTGCCCGAAGGACCGCGCACCT
GGTGCATGACCCGCAAGCCCGGTGCCAGTTAACGAATTCTAGATCTTGAGACAAATGGCAGTATTCATCC
ACAATTTTAAAAGAAAAGGGGGGATTGGGGGGTACAGTGCAGGGGAAAGAATAGTAGACATAATAGCAAC
AGACATACAAACTAAAGAATTACAAAAACAAATTACAAAAATTCAAAATTTTCGGGTTTATTACAGGGAC
AGCAGAGATCCACTTTGGCGCCGGCTCGAGGCCTGCAGGTGCAAAGATGGATAAAGTTTTAAACAGAGAG
GAATCTTTGCAGCTAATGGACCTTCTAGGTCTTGAAAGGAGTGGGAATTGGCTCCGGTGCCCGTCAGTGG
GCAGAGCGCACATCGCCCACAGTCCCCGAGAAGTTGGGGGGAGGGGTCGGCAATTGAACCGGTGCCTAGA
GAAGGTGGCGCGGGGTAAACTGGGAAAGTGATGTCGTGTACTGGCTCCGCCTTTTTCCCGAGGGTGGGGG
AGAACCGTATATAAGTGCAGTAGTCGCCGTGAACGTTCTTTTTCGCAACGGGTTTGCCGCCAGAACACAG
GTAAGTGCCGTGTGTGGTTCCCGCGGGCCTGGCCTCTTTACGGGTTATGGCCCTTGCGTGCCTTGAATTA
CTTCCACCTGGCTGCAGTACGTGATTCTTGATCCCGAGCTTCGGGTTGGAAGTGGGTGGGAGAGTTCGAG
GCCTTGCGCTTAAGGAGCCCCTTCGCCTCGTGCTTGAGTTGAGGCCTGGCCTGGGCGCTGGGGCCGCCGC
GTGCGAATCTGGTGGCACCTTCGCGCCTGTCTCGCTGCTTTCGATAAGTCTCTAGCCATTTAAAATTTTT
GATGACCTGCTGCGACGCTTTTTTTCTGGCAAGATAGTCTTGTAAATGCGGGCCAAGATCTGCACACTGG
TATTTCGGTTTTTGGGGCCGCGGGCGGCGACGGGGCCCGTGCGTCCCAGCGCACATGTTCGGCGAGGCGG
GGCCTGCGAGCGCGGCCACCGAGAATCGGACGGGGGTAGTCTCAAGCTGGCCGGCCTGCTCTGGTGCCTG
GCCTCGCGCCGCCGTGTATCGCCCCGCCCTGGGCGGCAAGGCTGGCCCGGTCGGCACCAGTTGCGTGAGC
GGAAAGATGGCCGCTTCCCGGCCCTGCTGCAGGGAGCTCAAAATGGAGGACGCGGCGCTCGGGAGAGCGG
GCGGGTGAGTCACCCACACAAAGGAAAAGGGCCTTTCCGTCCTCAGCCGTCGCTTCATGTGACTCCACGG
AGTACCGGGCGCCGTCCAGGCACCTCGATTAGTTCTCGAGCTTTTGGAGTACGTCGTCTTTAGGTTGGGG
GGAGGGGTTTTATGCGATGGAGTTTCCCCACACTGAGTGGGTGGAGACTGAAGTTAGGCCAGCTTGGCAC
TTGATGTAATTCTCCTTGGAATTTGCCCTTTTTGAGTTTGGATCTTGGTTCATTCTCAAGCCTCAGACAG
TGGTTCAAAGTTTTTTTCTTCCATTTCAGGTGTCGTGAGGCTAGCATCGATTGATCAACAAGTTTGTACA
AAAAAGTTGGCATGCTGGAAATGCTAGAATATAATCACTATCAGGTGCAGACCCACCTCGAAAACCCCAC
CAAGTACCACATACAGCAAGCCCAACGGCAGCAGGTAAAGCAGTACCTTTCTACCACTTTAGCAAATAAA
CATGCCAACCAAGTCCTGAGCTTGCCATGTCCAAACCAGCCTGGCGATCATGTCATGCCACCGGTGCCGG
GGAGCAGCGCACCCAACAGCCCCATGGCTATGCTTACGCTTAACTCCAACTGTGAAAAAGAGTTTATGAA
ACAGTGCCCAACTTTCTTGTACAAAGTGGTTGATATCGGTAAGCCTATCCCTAACCCTCTCCTCGGTCTC
GATTCTACGTAGTAATGAACTAGTCCGTAACTTGAAAGTATTTCGATTTCTTGGCTTTATATATCTTGTG
GAAAGGACGAACCGGCGCAAAGTGGTACCTTATTACGCGTTAAGTCGACAATCAACCTCTGGATTACAAA
ATTTGTGAAAGATTGACTGGTATTCTTAACTATGTTGCTCCTTTTACGCTATGTGGATACGCTGCTTTAA
TGCCTTTGTATCATGCTATTGCTTCCCGTATGGCTTTCATTTTCTCCTCCTTGTATAAATCCTGGTTGCT
GTCTCTTTATGAGGAGTTGTGGCCCGTTGTCAGGCAACGTGGCGTGGTGTGCACTGTGTTTGCTGACGCA
ACCCCCACTGGTTGGGGCATTGCCACCACCTGTCAGCTCCTTTCCGGGACTTTCGCTTTCCCCCTCCCTA
TTGCCACGGCGGAACTCATCGCCGCCTGCCTTGCCCGCTGCTGGACAGGGGCTCGGCTGTTGGGCACTGA
CAATTCCGTGGTGTTGTCGGGGAAATCATCGTCCTTTCCTTGGCTGCTCGCCTGTGTTGCCACCTGGATT
CTGCGCGGGACGTCCTTCTGCTACGTCCCTTCGGCCCTCAATCCAGCGGACCTTCCTTCCCGCGGCCTGC
TGCCGGCTCTGCGGCCTCTTCCGCGTCTTCGCCTTCGCCCTCAGACGAGTCGGATCTCCCTTTGGGCCGC
CTCCCCGCGTCGACTTTAAGACCAATGACTTACAAGGCAGCTGTAGATCTTAGCCACTTTTTAAAAGAAA
AGGGGGGACTGGAAGGGCTAATTCACTCCCAACGAAGACAAGATCTGCTTTTTGCTTGTACTGGGTCTCT
CTGGTTAGACCAGATCTGAGCCTGGGAGCTCTCTGGCTAACTAGGGAACCCACTGCTTAAGCCTCAATAA
AGCTTGCCTTGAGTGCTTCAAGTAGTGTGTGCCCGTCTGTTGTGTGACTCTGGTAACTAGAGATCCCTCA
GACCCTTTTAGTCAGTGTGGAAAATCTCTAGCAGTACGTATAGTAGTTCATGTCATCTTATTATTCAGTA
TTTATAACTTGCAAAGAAATGAATATCAGAGAGTGAGAGGAACTTGTTTATTGCAGCTTATAATGGTTAC
AAATAAAGCAATAGCATCACAAATTTCACAAATAAAGCATTTTTTTCACTGCATTCTAGTTGTGGTTTGT
CCAAACTCATCAATGTATCTTATCATGTCTGGCTCTAGCTATCCCGCCCCTAACTCCGCCCATCCCGCCC
CTAACTCCGCCCAGTTCCGCCCATTCTCCGCCCCATGGCTGACTAATTTTTTTTATTTATGCAGAGGCCG
AGGCCGCCTCGGCCTCTGAGCTATTCCAGAAGTAGTGAGGAGGCTTTTTTGGAGGCCTAGGGACGTACCC
AATTCGCCCTATAGTGAGTCGTATTACGCGCGCTCACTGGCCGTCGTTTTACAACGTCGTGACTGGGAAA
ACCCTGGCGTTACCCAACTTAATCGCCTTGCAGCACATCCCCCTTTCGCCAGCTGGCGTAATAGCGAAGA
GGCCCGCACCGATCGCCCTTCCCAACAGTTGCGCAGCCTGAATGGCGAATGGG
[124 nt withheld, positions 6074-6197]
C
[91 nt withheld, positions 6199-6289]
A
[49 nt withheld, positions 6291-6339]
CCTTTGACGTTGGAGTCCACGTTCTTT
[37 nt withheld, positions 6367-6403]
ACCCTATCTCGGTCTATTCTTTTGATTTATAAGGGATTTTGCCGATTTCGGCCTATTGGTTAAAAAATGA
GCTGATTTAACAAAAATTTAACGCGAATTTTAACAAAATATTAACGCTTACAATTTAGGTGGCACTTTTC
GGGGAAATGTGCGCGGAACCCCTATTTGTTTATTTTTCTAAATACATTCAAATATGTATCCGCTCATGAG
ACAATAACCCTGATAAATGCTTCAATAATATTGAAAAAGGAAGAGTATGAGTATTCAACATTTCCGTGTC
GCCCTTATTCCCTTTTTTGCGGCATTTTGCCTTCCTGTTTTTGCTCACCCAGAAACGCTGGTGAAAGTAA
AAGATGCTGAAGATCAGTTGGGTGCACGAGTGGGTTACATCGAACTGGATCTCAACAGCGGTAAGATCCT
TGAGAGTTTTCGCCCCGAAGAACGTTTTCCAATGATGAGCACTTTTAAAGTTCTGCTATGTGGCGCGGTA
TTATCCCGTATTGACGCCGGGCAAGAGCAACTCGGTCGCCGCATACACTATTCTCAGAATGACTTGGTTG
AGTACTCACCAGTCACAGAAAAGCATCTTACGGATGGCATGACAGTAAGAGAATTATGCAGTGCTGCCAT
AACCATGAGTGATAACACTGCGGCCAACTTACTTCTGACAACGATCGGAGGACCGAAGGAGCTAACCGCT
TTTTTGCACAACATGGGGGATCATGTAACTCGCCTTGATCGTTGGGAACCGGAGCTGAATGAAGCCATAC
CAAACGACGAGCGTGACACCACGATGCCTGTAGCAATGGCAACAACGTTGCGCAAACTATTAACTGGCGA
ACTACTTACTCTAGCTTCCCGGCAACAATTAATAGACTGGATGGAGGCGGATAAAGTTGCAGGACCACTT
CTGCGCTCGGCCCTTCCGGCTGGCTGGTTTATTGCTGATAAATCTGGAGCCGGTGAGCGTGGGTCTCGCG
GTATCATTGCAGCACTGGGGCCAGATGGTAAGCCCTCCCGTATCGTAGTTATCTACACGACGGGGAGTCA
GGCAACTATGGATGAACGAAATAGACAGATCGCTGAGATAGGTGCCTCACTGATTAAGCATTGGTAACTG
TCAGACCAAGTTTACTCATATATACTTTAGATTGATTTAAAACTTCATTTTTAATTTAAAAGGATCTAGG
TGAAGATCCTTTTTGATAATCTCATGACCAAAATCCCTTAACGTGAGTTTTCGTTCCACTGAGCGTCAGA
CCCCGTAGAAAAGATCAAAGGATCTTCTTGAGATCCTTTTTTTCTGCGCGTAATCTGCTGCTTGCAAACA
AAAAAACCACCGCTACCAGCGGTGGTTTGTTTGCCGGATCAAGAGCTACCAACTCTTTTTCCGAAGGTAA
CTGGCTTCAGCAGAGCGCAGATACCAAATACTGTTCTTCTAGTGTAGCCGTAGTTAGGCCACCACTTCAA
GAACTCTGTAGCACCGCCTACATACCTCGCTCTGCTAATCCTGTTACCAGTGGCTGCTGCCAGTGGCGAT
AAGTCGTGTCTTACCGGGTTGGACTCAAGACGATAGTTACCGGATAAGGCGCAGCGGTCGGGCTGAACGG
GGGGTTCGTGCACACAGCCCAGCTTGGAGCGAACGACCTACACCGAACTGAGATACCTACAGCGTGAGCT
ATGAGAAAGCGCCACGCTTCCCGAAGGGAGAAAGGCGGACAGGTATCCGGTAAGCGGCAGGGTCGGAACA
GGAGAGCGCACGAGGGAGCTTCCAGGGGGAAACGCCTGGTATCTTTATAGTCCTGTCGGGTTTCGCCACC
TCTGACTTGAGCGTCGATTTTTGTGATGCTCGTCAGGGGGGCGGAGCCTATGGAAAAACGCCAGCAACGC
GGCCTTTTTACGGTTCCTGGCCTTTTGCTGGCCTTTTGCTCACATGTTCTTTCCTGCGTTATCCCCTGAT
TCTGTGGATAACCGTATTACCGCCTTTGAGTGAGCTGATACCGCTCGCCGCAGCCGAACGACCGAGCGCA
GCGAGTCAGTGAGCGAGGAAGCGGAAGAGCGCCCAATACGCAAACCGCCTCTCCCCGCGCGTTGGCCGAT
TCATTAATGCAGCTGGCACGACAGGTTTCCCGACTGGAAAGCGGGCAGTGAGCGCAACGCAATTAATGTG
AGTTAGCTCACTCATTAGGCACCCCAGGCTTTACACTTTATGCTTCCGGCTCGTATGTTGTGTGGAATTG
TGAGCGGATAACAATTTCACACAGGAAACAGCTATGACCATGATTACGCCAAGCGCGCAATTAACCCTCA
CTAAAGGGAACAAAAGCTGGAGCTGCAAGC
Features (pLannotate 1.2.2; 34 found; start..end, strand, type, name):
      5..231     +  promoter       RSV promoter: Rous sarcoma virus enhancer/promoter
    232..412     +  LTR            5' LTR (truncated): truncated 5' long terminal repeat (LTR) from HIV-1
    459..584     +  misc_feature   HIV-1 Ψ: packaging signal of human immunodeficiency virus type 1
    568..931     +  CDS            HIV-1 gag (fragment): gag protein from human immunodeficiency virus 1; gag
   1077..1310    +  misc_feature   RRE: The Rev response element (RRE) of HIV-1 allows for Rev-dependent mRNA export from the nucleus to the cytoplasm.
   1687..1713    +  CDS            Rev (fragment): human immunodeficiency virus 1 (HIV-1) Rev protein; rev; enhances nuclear export of unspliced and incompletely spliced viral mRNAs
   1720..1743    +  promoter       SV40 promoter (fragment): SV40 early promoter
   1744..1815    +  promoter       SV40 promoter (fragment): SV40 enhancer and early promoter
   1839..1974    +  rep_origin     SV40 ori: SV40 origin of replication
   2020..2616    +  CDS            PuroR (fragment): puromycin N-acetyltransferase; pac from Streptomyces; confers resistance to puromycin
   2665..2782    +  misc_feature   cPPT/CTS: central polypurine tract and central termination sequence of HIV-1
   2847..2913    +  CDS            small t antigen (fragment): SV40 (simian virus 40) small t antigen
   2920..4098    +  promoter       EF-1α promoter: strong constitutive promoter for human elongation factor EF-1α
   4119..4136    +  protein_bind   attB1 (fragment): mutant version of attB; core recombination site for the Gateway® BP reaction BP Clonase™
   4172..4402    +  CDS            MITF (fragment): MITF_HUMAN - Also known as BHLHE32. Experimental evidence at protein level: Swiss-Prot protein existence level 1. Transcription factor that regulates the expression of genes with essential roles in cell differentiation, proliferation and survival. Binds to M-boxes (5'-TCATGTG-3') and symmetrical DNA sequences (E-boxes) (5'-CACGTG-3') found in the promoters of target genes, such as BCL2 and tyrosinase (TYR). Plays an important role in melanocyte development by regulating the expression of tyrosinase (TYR) and tyrosinase-related protein 1 (TYRP1). Plays a critical role in the differentiation of
   4417..4440    -  protein_bind   attB2: mutant version of attB; recombination site for the Gateway® BP reaction BP Clonase™
   4448..4489    +  CDS            V5 tag: epitope tag from simian virus 5
   4505..4558    +  promoter       U6 promoter (fragment): RNA polymerase III promoter for human U6 snRNA
   4600..5188    +  misc_feature   WPRE: woodchuck hepatitis virus posttranscriptional regulatory element
   5239..5258    +  misc_feature   cPPT/CTS (fragment): central polypurine tract and central termination sequence of HIV-1
   5260..5493    +  LTR            3' LTR (ΔU3): self-inactivating 3' long terminal repeat (LTR) from HIV-1
   5571..5692    +  polyA_signal   SV40 poly(A) signal: SV40 polyadenylation signal
   5732..5867    +  rep_origin     SV40 ori: SV40 origin of replication
   5888..5906    -  promoter       T7 promoter: promoter for bacteriophage T7 RNA polymerase
   5914..6069    +  CDS            lacZα (fragment): LacZα fragment of β-galactosidase; lacZ fragment
   6074..6502    +  rep_origin     f1 ori (sequence partly withheld): f1 bacteriophage origin of replication; arrow indicates direction of (+) strand synthesis
   6555..6659    +  promoter       AmpR promoter: bla
   6660..7520    +  CDS            AmpR: β-lactamase; bla; confers resistance to ampicillin, carbenicillin, and related antibiotics
   7691..8279    +  rep_origin     ori: high-copy-number ColE1/pMB1/pBR322/pUC origin of replication
   8462..8554    +  CDS            lacI (fragment): lac repressor; lacI; The lac repressor binds to the lac operator to inhibit transcription in E. coli. This inhibition can be relieved by adding lactose or isopropyl-β-D-thiogalactopyranoside (IPTG).
   8567..8588    +  protein_bind   CAP binding site: CAP binding activates transcription in the presence of cAMP. E. coli catabolite activator protein
   8603..8633    +  promoter       lac promoter: promoter for the E. coli lac operon
   8641..8657    +  protein_bind   lac operator: The lac repressor binds to the lac operator to inhibit transcription in E. coli. This inhibition can be relieved by adding lactose or isopropyl-β-D-thiogalactopyranoside (IPTG). lac repressor encoded by lacI
   8702..8720    +  promoter       T3 promoter: promoter for bacteriophage T3 RNA polymerase
