[The description below was written by a language model from this plasmid's Addgene catalogue record and pLannotate feature annotations shown in this document.]
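Description:
TFORF3304 is a third-generation-style, self-inactivating lentiviral expression plasmid built on the pLX_TRC317 backbone and belongs to a barcoded library of human transcription factor ORFs. It is propagated in E. coli through a high-copy ColE1/pUC origin with ampicillin resistance (AmpR), and also carries an f1 origin and residual lac/lacZα cloning-vector elements. The depositor notes a risk of plasmid recombination, which is common for LTR-containing vectors.

The viral cassette begins with an RSV promoter fused to a truncated HIV-1 5' LTR, followed by the Ψ packaging signal, a gag fragment and the RRE, and it ends in a ΔU3 3' LTR with a downstream SV40 poly(A) signal. These elements allow Rev-dependent production and packaging of the genomic RNA when helper functions are supplied in trans, and they leave the integrated provirus without LTR promoter activity. Inside the cassette, an SV40 promoter drives the puromycin N-acetyltransferase gene for selecting transduced mammalian cells, and a cPPT/CTS aids nuclear import.

The EF-1α promoter then drives a human MITF ORF, recorded as a 479 bp insert corresponding to a short transcript variant. It was introduced by Gateway cloning and lies between attB1 and attB2, with a C-terminal V5 epitope tag for detection. A WPRE downstream enhances transcript expression. The catalogue describes a unique 24-bp barcode linked to each ORF; it is not annotated in the feature table, so its position is not stated. The barcode identifies the transcription factor in pooled overexpression screens, such as those probing directed differentiation.
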