Addgene plasmid #144780: TFORF3304
Purpose: Lentiviral vector for overexpressing transcription factor ORFs with unique 24-bp barcodes. Barcodes facilitate identification of transcription factors in pooled screens.
Depositing lab: Feng Zhang. Depositing organization: Broad Institute. Publication: A transcription factor atlas of directed differentiation. Joung J, Ma S, Tay T, Geiger-Schuller KR, Kirchgatterer PC, Verdine VK, Guo B, Arias-Garcia MA, Allen WE, Singh A, Kuksenko O, Abudayyeh OO, Gootenberg JS, Fu Z, Macrae RK, Buenrostro JD, Regev A, Zhang F. Cell. 2023 Jan 5;186(1):209-229.e26. doi: 10.1016/j.cell.2022.11.026. PubMed 36608654.
Backbone
  Vector backbone: pLX_TRC317
  Backbone manufacturer: Broad Institute Genetic Perturbation Platform
  Backbone size w/o insert (bp): 8264
  Vector type: Mammalian Expression, Lentiviral
  Selectable markers: Puromycin
Growth in bacteria
  Bacterial resistance: Ampicillin, 100 μg/mL
  Growth temperature: 37°C
  Growth strain: NEB Stable
  Copy number: High Copy
Gene/Insert
  Gene/Insert name: MITF
  Species: H. sapiens (human)
  Insert size (bp): 479
  Entrez Gene: MITF (a.k.a. CMM8, COMMAD, MI, MITF-A, WS2, WS2A, bHLHe32)
  Promoter: EF1a
  Tag / fusion protein: V5 (C terminal on insert)
  Cloning method: Gateway Cloning
  Sequencing primers: 5′ GGGTGGAGACTGAAGTTAGGCCAG; 3′ CACATAGCGTAAAAGGAGCAACATAG
Resource information
  A portion of this plasmid was derived from a plasmid made by: Broad Institute Genetic Perturbation Platform
Terms and licenses: Academic/Nonprofit Terms; Industry Terms: Not Available to Industry
Depositor comments: NM_001184968.1 Please test multiple small colonies in case of plasmid recombination. To make this collection available in a timely manner, a portion of this collection was not fully sequenced by Addgene. If an Addgene verified full plasmid sequence is not available, please contact us prior to placing an order to request the full sequence.
How to cite: TFORF3304 was a gift from Feng Zhang (Addgene plasmid # 144780 ; http://n2t.net/addgene:144780 ; RRID:Addgene_144780)
