>Addgene plasmid #144780 | TFORF3304 | depositor partial sequence | sequence record 286455 | Insert
ATCGATTGATCAACAAGTTTGTACAAAAAAGTTGGCATGCTGGAAATGCTAGAATATAATCACTATCAGG
TGCAGACCCACCTCGAAAACCCCACCAAGTACCACATACAGCAAGCCCAACGGCAGCAGGTAAAGCAGTA
CCTTTCTACCACTTTAGCAAATAAACATGCCAACCAAGTCCTGAGCTTGCCATGTCCAAACCAGCCTGGC
GATCATGTCATGCCACCGGTGCCGGGGAGCAGCGCACCCAACAGCCCCATGGCTATGCTTACGCTTAACT
CCAACTGTGAAAAAGAGTTTATGAAACAGTGCCCAACTTTCTTGTACAAAGTGGTTGATATCGGTAAGCC
TATCCCTAACCCTCTCCTCGGTCTCGATTCTACGTAGTAATGAACTAGTCCGTAACTTGAAAGTATTTCG
ATTTCTTGGCTTTATATATCTTGTGGAAAGGACGAACCGGCGCAAAGTGGTACCTTATT
