>Addgene plasmid #144780 | TFORF3304 | depositor partial sequence | sequence record 286456 | Barcode
ACCGGCGCAAAGTGGTACCTTATT
